>Addgene plasmid #250149 | MtDalaDala-pNIC-Bsa4 | addgene full sequence | sequence record 499143 | Addgene NGS Result
TAATACGACTCACTATAGGGGAATTGTGAGCGGATAACAATTCCCCTCTAGAAATAATTTTGTTTAACTT
TAAGAAGGAGATATACATATGCACCATCATCATCATCATTCTTCTGGTGTAGATCTGGGTACCGAGAACC
TGTACTTCCAATCCATGTCTGCTAACGACCGCCGTGACCGTCGCGTTCGCGTCGCTGTTGTGTTCGGTGG
CCGCTCTAACGAACACGCCATCTCTTGCGTTTCTGCGGGTTCTATCCTGCGTAATCTCGACTCTCGCCGT
TTCGACGTTATCGCGGTAGGCATCACCCCGGCAGGCTCCTGGGTTCTGACCGATGCGAACCCGGACGCAC
TGACCATTACTAACCGTGAACTCCCGCAGGTAAAATCTGGTTCTGGTACGGAGCTGGCACTGCCTGCGGA
CCCTCGTCGTGGTGGCCAACTCGTTTCTCTCCCACCGGGTGCGGGCGAAGTTCTGGAATCTGTTGACGTT
GTTTTCCCAGTTCTGCACGGCCCGTATGGTGAAGATGGTACGATCCAGGGCCTGCTGGAGCTCGCGGGTG
TACCTTATGTTGGTGCAGGTGTTCTCGCGTCTGCGGTGGGTATGGACAAAGAATTCACCAAAAAACTGCT
GGCAGCAGATGGCCTCCCAGTAGGTGCCTACGCGGTCCTCCGTCCGCCTCGTTCTACCCTCCATCGTCAA
GAATGCGAGCGTCTGGGTCTGCCGGTTTTCGTTAAACCTGCCCGTGGCGGCTCTTCTATTGGTGTTTCTC
GTGTTTCCTCTTGGGATCAGCTCCCTGCGGCAGTTGCGCGTGCCCGTCGCCATGACCCGAAAGTTATCGT
TGAAGCGGCGATCTCTGGTCGTGAGCTGGAATGTGGTGTCCTGGAAATGCCGGACGGTACCCTCGAAGCG
TCTACTCTGGGCGAAATTCGTGTGGCAGGCGTGCGTGGCCGTGAGGACTCTTTCTACGACTTTGCGACCA
AATATCTGGACGACGCAGCCGAACTGGATGTTCCGGCGAAGGTTGATGATCAGGTGGCTGAAGCTATCCG
TCAGCTCGCAATTCGCGCATTCGCTGCGATTGACTGCCGTGGCCTCGCACGTGTGGACTTCTTCCTGACT
GATGATGGTCCGGTGATCAACGAGATCAACACTATGCCGGGCTTTACTACCATTTCTATGTACCCGCGTA
TGTGGGCGGCATCTGGCGTTGATTACCCGACCCTGCTCGCGACCATGATCGAAACCACCCTGGCTCGTGG
CGTCGGTCTCCATTAACAGTAAAGGTGGATACGGATCCGAATTCGAGCTCCGTCGACAAGCTTGCGGCCG
CACTCGAGCACCACCACCACCACCACTGAGATCCGGCTGCTAACAAAGCCCGAAAGGAAGCTGAGTTGGC
TGCTGCCACCGCTGAGCAATAACTAGCATAACCCCTTGGGGCCTCTAAACGGGTCTTGAGGGGTTTTTTG
CTGAAAGGAGGAACTATATCCGGATTGGCGAATGGG
[124 nt withheld, positions 1507-1630]
C
[91 nt withheld, positions 1632-1722]
A
[49 nt withheld, positions 1724-1772]
CCTTTGACGTTGGAGTCCACGTTCTTT
[37 nt withheld, positions 1800-1836]
ACCCTATCTCGGTCTATTCTTTTGATTTATAAGGGATTTTGCCGATTTCGGCCTATTGGTTAAAAAATGA
GCTGATTTAACAAAAATTTAACGCGAATTTTAACAAAATATTAACGCTTACAATTTAGGTGGCACTTTTC
GGGGAAATGTGCGCGGAACCCCTATTTGTTTATTTTTCTAAATACATTCAAATATGTATCCGCTCATGAA
TTAATTCTTAGAAAAACTCATCGAGCATCAAATGAAACTGCAATTTATTCATATCAGGATTATCAATACC
ATATTTTTGAAAAAGCCGTTTCTGTAATGAAGGAGAAAACTCACCGAGGCAGTTCCATAGGATGGCAAGA
TCCTGGTATCGGTCTGCGATTCCGACTCGTCCAACATCAATACAACCTATTAATTTCCCCTCGTCAAAAA
TAAGGTTATCAAGTGAGAAATCACCATGAGTGACGACTGAATCCGGTGAGAATGGCAAAAGTTTATGCAT
TTCTTTCCAGACTTGTTCAACAGGCCAGCCATTACGCTCGTCATCAAAATCACTCGCATCAACCAAACCG
TTATTCATTCGTGATTGCGCCTGAGCGAGACGAAATACGCGATCGCTGTTAAAAGGACAATTACAAACAG
GAATCGAATGCAACCGGCGCAGGAACACTGCCAGCGCATCAACAATATTTTCACCTGAATCAGGATATTC
TTCTAATACCTGGAATGCTGTTTTCCCGGGGATCGCAGTGGTGAGTAACCATGCATCATCAGGAGTACGG
ATAAAATGCTTGATGGTCGGAAGAGGCATAAATTCCGTCAGCCAGTTTAGTCTGACCATCTCATCTGTAA
CATCATTGGCAACGCTACCTTTGCCATGTTTCAGAAACAACTCTGGCGCATCGGGCTTCCCATACAATCG
ATAGATTGTCGCACCTGATTGCCCGACATTATCGCGAGCCCATTTATACCCATATAAATCAGCATCCATG
TTGGAATTTAATCGCGGCCTAGAGCAAGACGTTTCCCGTTGAATATGGCTCATAACACCCCTTGTATTAC
TGTTTATGTAAGCAGACAGTTTTATTGTTCATGACCAAAATCCCTTAACGTGAGTTTTCGTTCCACTGAG
CGTCAGACCCCGTAGAAAAGATCAAAGGATCTTCTTGAGATCCTTTTTTTCTGCGCGTAATCTGCTGCTT
GCAAACAAAAAAACCACCGCTACCAGCGGTGGTTTGTTTGCCGGATCAAGAGCTACCAACTCTTTTTCCG
AAGGTAACTGGCTTCAGCAGAGCGCAGATACCAAATACTGTCCTTCTAGTGTAGCCGTAGTTAGGCCACC
ACTTCAAGAACTCTGTAGCACCGCCTACATACCTCGCTCTGCTAATCCTGTTACCAGTGGCTGCTGCCAG
TGGCGATAAGTCGTGTCTTACCGGGTTGGACTCAAGACGATAGTTACCGGATAAGGCGCAGCGGTCGGGC
TGAACGGGGGGTTCGTGCACACAGCCCAGCTTGGAGCGAACGACCTACACCGAACTGAGATACCTACAGC
GTGAGCTATGAGAAAGCGCCACGCTTCCCGAAGGGAGAAAGGCGGACAGGTATCCGGTAAGCGGCAGGGT
CGGAACAGGAGAGCGCACGAGGGAGCTTCCAGGGGGAAACGCCTGGTATCTTTATAGTCCTGTCGGGTTT
CGCCACCTCTGACTTGAGCGTCGATTTTTGTGATGCTCGTCAGGGGGGCGGAGCCTATGGAAAAACGCCA
GCAACGCGGCCTTTTTACGGTTCCTGGCCTTTTGCTGGCCTTTTGCTCACATGTTCTTTCCTGCGTTATC
CCCTGATTCTGTGGATAACCGTATTACCGCCTTTGAGTGAGCTGATACCGCTCGCCGCAGCCGAACGACC
GAGCGCAGCGAGTCAGTGAGCGAGGAAGCGGAAGAGCGCCTGATGCGGTATTTTCTCCTTACGCATCTGT
GCGGTATTTCACACCGCAATGGTGCACTCTCAGTACAATCTGCTCTGATGCCGCATAGTTAAGCCAGTAT
ACACTCCGCTATCGCTACGTGACTGGGTCATGGCTGCGCCCCGACACCCGCCAACACCCGCTGACGCGCC
CTGACGGGCTTGTCTGCTCCCGGCATCCGCTTACAGACAAGCTGTGACCGTCTCCGGGAGCTGCATGTGT
CAGAGGTTTTCACCGTCATCACCGAAACGCGCGAGGCAGCTGCGGTAAAGCTCATCAGCGTGGTCGTGAA
GCGATTCACAGATGTCTGCCTGTTCATCCGCGTCCAGCTCGTTGAGTTTCTCCAGAAGCGTTAATGTCTG
GCTTCTGATAAAGCGGGCCATGTTAAGGGCGGTTTTTTCCTGTTTGGTCACTGATGCCTCCGTGTAAGGG
GGATTTCTGTTCATGGGGGTAATGATACCGATGAAACGAGAGAGGATGCTCACGATACGGGTTACTGATG
ATGAACATGCCCGGTTACTGGAACGTTGTGAGGGTAAACAACTGGCGGTATGGATGCGGCGGGACCAGAG
AAAAATCACTCAGGGTCAATGCCAGCGCTTCGTTAATACAGATGTAGGTGTTCCACAGGGTAGCCAGCAG
CATCCTGCGATGCAGATCCGGAACATAATGGTGCAGGGCGCTGACTTCCGCGTTTCCAGACTTTACGAAA
CACGGAAACCGAAGACCATTCATGTTGTTGCTCAGGTCGCAGACGTTTTGCAGCAGCAGTCGCTTCACGT
TCGCTCGCGTATCGGTGATTCATTCTGCTAACCAGTAAGGCAACCCCGCCAGCCTAGCCGGGTCCTCAAC
GACAGGAGCACGATCATGCGCACCCGTGGGGCCGCCATGCCGGCGATAATGGCCTGCTTCTCGCCGAAAC
GTTTGGTGGCGGGACCAGTGACGAAGGCTTGAGCGAGGGCGTGCAAGATTCCGAATACCGCAAGCGACAG
GCCGATCATCGTCGCGCTCCAGCGAAAGCGGTCCTCGCCGAAAATGACCCAGAGCGCTGCCGGCACCTGT
CCTACGAGTTGCATGATAAAGAAGACAGTCATAAGTGCGGCGACGATAGTCATGCCCCGCGCCCACCGGA
AGGAGCTGACTGGGTTGAAGGCTCTCAAGGGCATCGGTCGAGATCCCGGTGCCTAATGAGTGAGCTAACT
TACATTAATTGCGTTGCGCTCACTGCCCGCTTTCCAGTCGGGAAACCTGTCGTGCCAGCTGCATTAATGA
ATCGGCCAACGCGCGGGGAGAGGCGGTTTGCGTATTGGGCGCCAGGGTGGTTTTTCTTTTCACCAGTGAG
ACGGGCAACAGCTGATTGCCCTTCACCGCCTGGCCCTGAGAGAGTTGCAGCAAGCGGTCCACGCTGGTTT
GCCCCAGCAGGCGAAAATCCTGTTTGATGGTGGTTAACGGCGGGATATAACATGAGCTGTCTTCGGTATC
GTCGTATCCCACTACCGAGATATCCGCACCAACGCGCAGCCCGGACTCGGTAATGGCGCGCATTGCGCCC
AGCGCCATCTGATCGTTGGCAACCAGCATCGCAGTGGGAACGATGCCCTCATTCAGCATTTGCATGGTTT
GTTGAAAACCGGACATGGCACTCCAGTCGCCTTCCCGTTCCGCTATCGGCTGAATTTGATTGCGAGTGAG
ATATTTATGCCAGCCAGCCAGACGCAGACGCGCCGAGACAGAACTTAATGGGCCCGCTAACAGCGCGATT
TGCTGGTGACCCAATGCGACCAGATGCTCCACGCCCAGTCGCGTACCGTCTTCATGGGAGAAAATAATAC
TGTTGATGGGTGTCTGGTCAGAGACATCAAGAAATAACGCCGGAACATTAGTGCAGGCAGCTTCCACAGC
AATGGCATCCTGGTCATCCAGCGGATAGTTAATGATCAGCCCACTGACGCGTTGCGCGAGAAGATTGTGC
ACCGCCGCTTTACAGGCTTCGACGCCGCTTCGTTCTACCATCGACACCACCACGCTGGCACCCAGTTGAT
CGGCGCGAGATTTAATCGCCGCGACAATTTGCGACGGCGCGTGCAGGGCCAGACTGGAGGTGGCAACGCC
AATCAGCAACGACTGTTTGCCCGCCAGTTGTTGTGCCACGCGGTTGGGAATGTAATTCAGCTCCGCCATC
GCCGCTTCCACTTTTTCCCGCGTTTTCGCAGAAACGTGGCTGGCCTGGTTCACCACGCGGGAAACGGTCT
GATAAGAGACACCGGCATACTCTGCGACATCGTATAACGTTACTGGTTTCACATTCACCACCCTGAATTG
ACTCTCTTCCGGGCGCTATCATGCCATACCGCGAAAGGTTTTGCGCCATTCGATGGTGTCCGGGATCTCG
ACGCTCTCCCTTATGCGACTCCTGCATTAGGAAGCAGCCCAGTAGTAGGTTGAGGCCGTTGAGCACCGCC
GCCGCAAGGAATGGTGCATGCAAGGAGATGGCGCCCAACAGTCCCCCGGCCACGGGGCCTGCCACCATAC
CCACGCCGAAACAAGCGCTCATGAGCCCGAAGTGGCGAGCCCGATCTTCCCCATCGGTGATGTCGGCGAT
ATAGGCGCCAGCAACCGCACCTGTGGCGCCGGTGATGCCGGCCACGATGCGTCCGGCGTAGAGGATCGAG
ATCTCGATCCCGCGAAAT
Features (pLannotate 1.2.2; 19 found; start..end, strand, type, name):
      1..19      +  promoter       T7 promoter: promoter for bacteriophage T7 RNA polymerase
     20..44      +  protein_bind   lac operator: The lac repressor binds to the lac operator to inhibit transcription in E. coli. This inhibition can be relieved by adding lactose or isopropyl-β-D-thiogalactopyranoside (IPTG). lac repressor encoded by lacI
     59..81      +  RBS            RBS: efficient ribosome binding site from bacteriophage T7 gene 10 (Olins and Rangwala, 1989)
    155..1273    +  CDS            ddl: DDL_MYCTU - Also known as ddlA. Experimental evidence at protein level: Swiss-Prot protein existence level 1. Catalyzes the ATP-driven ligation of two D-alanine molecules to form the D-alanyl-D-alanine dipeptide. This molecule is a key building block in peptidoglycan biosynthesis. From Mycobacterium tuberculosis (strain ATCC 25618 / H37Rv).
   1339..1356    +  CDS            9xHis (fragment): 9xHis affinity tag
   1366..1415    +  CDS            SET1 (fragment): solubility-enhancement tag derived from T7 phage gene 10B
   1423..1470    +  terminator     T7 terminator: transcription terminator for bacteriophage T7 RNA polymerase
   1507..1935    +  rep_origin     f1 ori (sequence partly withheld): f1 bacteriophage origin of replication; arrow indicates direction of (+) strand synthesis
   1988..2045    +  promoter       AmpR promoter (fragment): bla
   2054..2869    -  CDS            KanR: aminoglycoside phosphotransferase; aph(3')-Ia; confers resistance to kanamycin in bacteria or G418 (Geneticin®) in eukaryotes
   2991..3579    +  rep_origin     ori: high-copy-number ColE1/pMB1/pBR322/pUC origin of replication
   3765..3904    -  misc_feature   bom: basis of mobility region from pBR322
   4006..4197    -  CDS            rop: Rop protein, which maintains plasmids at low copy number; rop
   4214..4594    +  CDS            YPB1_ECOLX: Protein predicted: Swiss-Prot protein existence level 4. From Escherichia coli.
   4666..4957    -  CDS            TcR (fragment): tetracycline efflux protein; tet; confers resistance to tetracycline
   4972..4993    -  protein_bind   CAP binding site: CAP binding activates transcription in the presence of cAMP. E. coli catabolite activator protein
   5006..6088    -  CDS            lacI: lac repressor; lacI; The lac repressor binds to the lac operator to inhibit transcription in E. coli. This inhibition can be relieved by adding lactose or isopropyl-β-D-thiogalactopyranoside (IPTG).
   6089..6166    -  promoter       lacI promoter: lacI
   6174..6453    -  CDS            TcR (fragment): tetracycline efflux protein; tet; confers resistance to tetracycline
