[The description below was written by a language model from this plasmid's Addgene catalogue record and pLannotate feature annotations shown in this document.]
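Description:
MtDalaDala-pNIC-Bsa4 is a bacterial expression plasmid built on the pNIC28-Bsa4 backbone, a pET-type vector for T7-driven protein production in E. coli. It carries a codon-optimized coding sequence for the Mycobacterium tuberculosis D-alanine–D-alanine ligase (ddl, also called ddlA). This enzyme uses ATP to join two D-alanine molecules into the D-alanyl-D-alanine dipeptide, a building block of peptidoglycan. The catalogue names the insert only as "D-alanine D-alanine"; the identification as the ligase comes from the feature annotation.

Transcription starts from a T7 promoter followed by a lac operator and the phage T7 gene 10 ribosome binding site, and it ends at a T7 terminator. The plasmid-borne lacI gene, with its own promoter, supplies repressor, so expression stays off until IPTG or lactose is added in a host that provides T7 RNA polymerase. The catalogue lists an N-terminal 6xHis tag contributed by the backbone. This tag is not annotated separately, though the gap between the RBS and the start of ddl could accommodate it. A short His-tag fragment is annotated downstream of the ddl coding sequence, but the record does not show whether it is translated.

The plasmid replicates from a ColE1/pMB1-type origin accompanied by rop and the bom site, and it also carries an f1 origin. Selection is by kanamycin through the aph(3')-Ia gene; the tetracycline-resistance fragments are nonfunctional backbone remnants.

The numbers in the record disagree. The catalogue gives a 921 bp insert and a 6,277 bp total, whereas the sequenced record is 6,474 nt with a ddl annotation of about 1.1 kb. The likely use is production of His-tagged enzyme for purification, though the record states no application beyond expression.
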