Addgene plasmid #250149: MtDalaDala-pNIC-Bsa4
Purpose: Expresses Mycobacterium tuberculosis D-alanine D-alanine under T7 with HIS tag in bacterial cells
Depositing lab: Josh Beckham. Depositing organization: University of Texas at Austin.
Backbone
  Vector backbone: pNIC28-Bsa4
  Backbone size w/o insert (bp): 5356
  Total vector size (bp): 6277
  Vector type: Bacterial Expression
Growth in bacteria
  Bacterial resistance: Kanamycin, 50 μg/mL
  Growth temperature: 37°C
  Growth strain: DH5alpha
  Copy number: Unknown
Gene/Insert
  Gene/Insert name: D-alanine D-alanine
  Species: Mycobacterium tuberculosis
  Insert size (bp): 921
  Mutation: Codon optimized E. coli
  Tag / fusion protein: 6x His Tag (N terminal on backbone)
Terms and licenses: Academic/Nonprofit Terms; Industry Terms: Not Available to Industry
How to cite: MtDalaDala-pNIC-Bsa4 was a gift from Josh Beckham (Addgene plasmid # 250149 ; http://n2t.net/addgene:250149 ; RRID:Addgene_250149)
