>Addgene plasmid #250149 | MtDalaDala-pNIC-Bsa4 | depositor partial sequence | sequence record 493705 | |P9WP31| D-alanine--D-alanine ligase [Mycobacterium tuberculosis] (strain ATCC 25618 / H37Rv)
ATGTCTGCTAACGACCGCCGTGACCGTCGCGTTCGCGTCGCTGTTGTGTTCGGTGGCCGCTCTAACGAAC
ACGCCATCTCTTGCGTTTCTGCGGGTTCTATCCTGCGTAATCTCGACTCTCGCCGTTTCGACGTTATCGC
GGTAGGCATCACCCCGGCAGGCTCCTGGGTTCTGACCGATGCGAACCCGGACGCACTGACCATTACTAAC
CGTGAACTCCCGCAGGTAAAATCTGGTTCTGGTACGGAGCTGGCACTGCCTGCGGACCCTCGTCGTGGTG
GCCAACTCGTTTCTCTCCCACCGGGTGCGGGCGAAGTTCTGGAATCTGTTGACGTTGTTTTCCCAGTTCT
GCACGGCCCGTATGGTGAAGATGGTACGATCCAGGGCCTGCTGGAGCTCGCGGGTGTACCTTATGTTGGT
GCAGGTGTTCTCGCGTCTGCGGTGGGTATGGACAAAGAATTCACCAAAAAACTGCTGGCAGCAGATGGCC
TCCCAGTAGGTGCCTACGCGGTCCTCCGTCCGCCTCGTTCTACCCTCCATCGTCAAGAATGCGAGCGTCT
GGGTCTGCCGGTTTTCGTTAAACCTGCCCGTGGCGGCTCTTCTATTGGTGTTTCTCGTGTTTCCTCTTGG
GATCAGCTCCCTGCGGCAGTTGCGCGTGCCCGTCGCCATGACCCGAAAGTTATCGTTGAAGCGGCGATCT
CTGGTCGTGAGCTGGAATGTGGTGTCCTGGAAATGCCGGACGGTACCCTCGAAGCGTCTACTCTGGGCGA
AATTCGTGTGGCAGGCGTGCGTGGCCGTGAGGACTCTTTCTACGACTTTGCGACCAAATATCTGGACGAC
GCAGCCGAACTGGATGTTCCGGCGAAGGTTGATGATCAGGTGGCTGAAGCTATCCGTCAGCTCGCAATTC
GCGCATTCGCTGCGATTGACTGCCGTGGCCTCGCACGTGTGGACTTCTTCCTGACTGATGATGGTCCGGT
GATCAACGAGATCAACACTATGCCGGGCTTTACTACCATTTCTATGTACCCGCGTATGTGGGCGGCATCT
GGCGTTGATTACCCGACCCTGCTCGCGACCATGATCGAAACCACCCTGGCTCGTGGCGTCGGTCTCCATT
AA
